Addgene plasmid #98518: BB1_23_eGFP
Purpose: BB1 with insert: CDS eGFP
Depositing lab: Brigitte Gasser & Diethard Mattanovich & Michael Sauer. Depositing organization: Universitaet fur Bodenkultur Wien (BOKU-WIEN). Publication: GoldenPiCS: a Golden Gate-derived modular cloning system for applied synthetic biology in the yeast Pichia pastoris. Prielhofer R, Barrero JJ, Steuer S, Gassler T, Zahrl R, Baumann K, Sauer M, Mattanovich D, Gasser B, Marx H. BMC Syst Biol. 2017 Dec 8;11(1):123. doi: 10.1186/s12918-017-0492-3. PubMed 29221460.
Backbone
  Vector backbone: BB1
  Backbone size w/o insert (bp): 1936
  Vector type: Bacterial Expression
Growth in bacteria
  Bacterial resistance: Kanamycin, 50 μg/mL
  Growth temperature: 37°C
  Growth strain: DH10B
  Copy number: High Copy
Gene/Insert
  Gene/Insert name: eGFP
  Insert size (bp): 725
  Mutation: Internal BsaI and BpiI sites removed from insert
  Cloning method: Restriction Enzyme; 5′ cloning site BpiI (destroyed during cloning); 3′ cloning site BpiI (destroyed during cloning)
  Sequencing primers: 5′ 5'-GTAAAACGACGGCCAGTT-3' (M13-Fwd); 3′ 5´-CAGGAAACAGCTATGAC-3' (M13-Rev)
Terms and licenses: Academic/Nonprofit Terms; Industry Terms: Not Available to Industry
How to cite: BB1_23_eGFP was a gift from Brigitte Gasser & Diethard Mattanovich & Michael Sauer (Addgene plasmid # 98518 ; http://n2t.net/addgene:98518 ; RRID:Addgene_98518)
