[The description below was written by a language model from this plasmid's Addgene catalogue record and pLannotate feature annotations shown in this document.]
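Description:
BB1_23_eGFP is a level-1 part plasmid ("Backbone 1") from the GoldenPiCS toolkit, a Golden Gate-derived modular cloning system built for synthetic biology in the yeast Pichia pastoris. Although catalogued as a bacterial expression vector, it functions as a small storage and donor plasmid of about 2.65 kb that is maintained in E. coli. Propagation relies on a high-copy ColE1/pUC-type origin. Selection uses a kanamycin resistance gene (aminoglycoside phosphotransferase aph(3')-Ia) driven by the cat promoter. The tonB, T7Te and T3Te transcription terminators flank these backbone modules and insulate them from the cloning region. A very short remnant of lacZα spans the sequence origin. It may be left over from a screening cassette replaced on insertion, though the record does not say so.

The payload is the coding sequence of enhanced GFP (about 725 bp as an insert; the annotated EGFP CDS is the mammalian codon-optimised version). Its internal BsaI and BpiI recognition sites have been removed so that the part survives the type IIS digestions used in Golden Gate assembly. It was inserted through BpiI sites that were destroyed during cloning. The "23" in the name probably denotes the fusion-site positions reserved for coding sequences in the system, but the record does not define it. No promoter or terminator is annotated around eGFP, so the plasmid is not expected to express the reporter itself. It supplies a standardised, M13-primer-verifiable eGFP module that can be combined with separate promoter and terminator parts into expression units. These units can then be built into multigene constructs for reporter studies such as characterising regulatory elements in P. pastoris.
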