Features (pLannotate 1.2.2; 8 found; start..end, strand, type, name):
    145..864     +  CDS            EGFP: the original enhanced GFP (Yang et al., 1996) mammalian codon-optimized
   1015..1046    +  terminator     tonB terminator: bidirectional E. coli tonB-P14 transcription terminator
   1047..1149    +  promoter       cat promoter: promoter of the E. coli cat gene encoding chloramphenicol acetyltransferase
   1150..1965    +  CDS            KanR: aminoglycoside phosphotransferase; aph(3')-Ia; confers resistance to kanamycin in bacteria or G418 (Geneticin®) in eukaryotes
   1989..2016    +  terminator     T7Te terminator: phage T7 early transcription terminator
   2028..2615    -  rep_origin     ori: high-copy-number ColE1/pMB1/pBR322/pUC origin of replication
   2637..1       -  terminator     T3Te terminator (fragment) (across the origin): phage T3 early transcription terminator
   2655..17      -  CDS            lacZα (fragment) (across the origin): LacZα fragment of β-galactosidase; lacZ fragment
>Addgene plasmid #98518 | BB1_23_eGFP | addgene full sequence | sequence record 191958 | Addgene NGS Result
GTAAAACGACGGCCAGTTTATCTAGTCAGCTTGATTCTAGCTGATCGTGGACCGGAAGGTGAGCCAGTGA
GTTGATTGCAGTCCAGTTACGCTGGAGTCTGAGGCTCGTCCTGAATGATATGCGGCCTCGAATTCGAAGA
CGCCATGGTGAGCAAGGGCGAGGAGCTGTTCACCGGGGTGGTGCCCATCCTGGTCGAGCTGGACGGCGAC
GTAAACGGCCACAAGTTCAGCGTGTCCGGCGAGGGCGAGGGCGATGCCACCTACGGCAAGCTGACCCTGA
AGTTCATCTGCACCACCGGCAAGCTGCCCGTGCCCTGGCCCACCCTCGTGACCACCCTGACCTACGGCGT
GCAGTGCTTCAGCCGCTACCCCGACCACATGAAGCAGCACGACTTCTTCAAGTCCGCCATGCCCGAAGGC
TACGTCCAGGAGCGCACCATCTTCTTCAAGGACGACGGCAACTACAAGACCCGCGCCGAGGTGAAGTTCG
AGGGCGACACCCTGGTGAACCGCATCGAGCTGAAGGGCATCGACTTCAAGGAGGACGGCAACATCCTGGG
GCACAAGCTGGAGTACAACTACAACAGCCACAACGTCTATATCATGGCCGACAAGCAGAAGAACGGCATC
AAGGTGAACTTCAAGATCCGCCACAACATCGAGGACGGCAGCGTGCAGCTCGCCGACCACTACCAGCAGA
ACACCCCCATCGGCGACGGCCCCGTGCTGCTGCCCGACAACCACTACCTGAGCACCCAGTCCGCCCTGAG
CAAAGACCCCAACGAGAAGCGCGATCACATGGTCCTGCTGGAGTTCGTGACCGCCGCCGGGATCACTCTC
GGCATGGACGAGCTGTACAAGTAAGCTTGCGTCTTCGAATTCGCGCGTGATCTTACGGCATTATACGTAT
GATCGGTCCACGATCAGCTAGATTATCTAGTCAGCTTGATGTCATAGCTGTTTCCTGAGGCTCAATACTG
ACCATTTAAATCATACCTGACCTCCATAGCAGAAAGTCAAAAGCCTCCGACCGGAGGCTTTTGACTTGAT
CGGCACGTAAGAGGTTCCAACTTTCACCATAATGAAATAAGATCACTACCGGGCGTATTTTTTGAGTTAT
CGAGATTTTCAGGAGCTAAGGAAGCTAAAATGAGCCATATTCAACGGGAAACGTCTTGCTTGAAGCCGCG
ATTAAATTCCAACATGGATGCTGATTTATATGGGTATAAATGGGCTCGCGATAATGTCGGGCAATCAGGT
GCGACAATCTATCGATTGTATGGGAAGCCCGATGCGCCAGAGTTGTTTCTGAAACATGGCAAAGGTAGCG
TTGCCAATGATGTTACAGATGAGATGGTCAGGCTAAACTGGCTGACGGAATTTATGCCTCTTCCGACCAT
CAAGCATTTTATCCGTACTCCTGATGATGCATGGTTACTCACCACTGCGATCCCAGGGAAAACAGCATTC
CAGGTATTAGAAGAATATCCTGATTCAGGTGAAAATATTGTTGATGCGCTGGCAGTGTTCCTGCGCCGGT
TGCATTCGATTCCTGTTTGTAATTGTCCTTTTAACGGCGATCGCGTATTTCGTCTCGCTCAGGCGCAATC
ACGAATGAATAACGGTTTGGTTGGTGCGAGTGATTTTGATGACGAGCGTAATGGCTGGCCTGTTGAACAA
GTCTGGAAAGAAATGCATAAACTCTTGCCATTCTCACCGGATTCAGTCGTCACTCATGGTGATTTCTCAC
TTGATAACCTTATTTTTGACGAGGGGAAATTAATAGGTTGTATTGATGTTGGACGAGTCGGAATCGCAGA
CCGATACCAGGATCTTGCCATCCTATGGAACTGCCTCGGTGAGTTTTCTCCTTCATTACAGAAACGGCTT
TTTCAAAAATATGGTATTGATAATCCTGATATGAATAAATTGCAGTTTCACTTGATGCTCGATGAGTTTT
TCTAATGAGGACCTAAATGTAATCACCTGGCTCACCTTCGGGTGGGCCTTTCTGCGTTGCTGGCGTTTTT
CCATAGGCTCCGCCCCCCTGACGAGCATCACAAAAATCGATGCTCAAGTCAGAGGTGGCGAAACCCGACA
GGACTATAAAGATACCAGGCGTTTCCCCCTGGAAGCTCCCTCGTGCGCTCTCCTGTTCCGACCCTGCCGC
TTACCGGATACCTGTCCGCCTTTCTCCCTTCGGGAAGCGTGGCGCTTTCTCATAGCTCACGCTGTAGGTA
TCTCAGTTCGGTGTAGGTCGTTCGCTCCAAGCTGGGCTGTGTGCACGAACCCCCCGTTCAGCCCGACCGC
TGCGCCTTATCCGGTAACTATCGTCTTGAGTCCAACCCGGTAAGACACGACTTATCGCCACTGGCAGCAG
CCACTGGTAACAGGATTAGCAGAGCGAGGTATGTAGGCGGTGCTACAGAGTTCTTGAAGTGGTGGCCTAA
CTACGGCTACACTAGAAGAACAGTATTTGGTATCTGCGCTCTGCTGAAGCCAGTTACCTCGGAAAAAGAG
TTGGTAGCTCTTGATCCGGCAAACAAACCACCGCTGGTAGCGGTGGTTTTTTTGTTTGCAAGCAGCAGAT
TACGCGCAGAAAAAAAGGATCTCAAGAAGATCCTTTGATTTTCTACCGAAGAAAGGCCCACCCGT
